Addgene plasmid #38194: pMXs-puro-EGFP-FAK
Depositing lab: Noboru Mizushima. Depositing organization: University of Tokyo, Graduate School of Medicine. Publication: FIP200, a ULK-interacting protein, is required for autophagosome formation in mammalian cells. Hara T, Takamura A, Kishi C, Iemura S, Natsume T, Guan JL, Mizushima N. J Cell Biol. 2008 May 5. 181(3):497-510. 10.1083/jcb.200712064 PubMed 18443221.
Backbone
  Vector backbone: pMXs-puro
  Backbone manufacturer: Dr. Toshio Kitamura of the University of Tokyo
  Backbone size w/o insert (bp): 6878
  Vector type: Mammalian Expression, Retroviral
  Selectable markers: Puromycin
Growth in bacteria
  Bacterial resistance: Ampicillin, 100 μg/mL
  Growth temperature: 37°C
  Growth strain: DH5alpha
  Copy number: High Copy
Gene/Insert
  Gene/Insert name: PTK2 protein tyrosine kinase 2 (alt names: FAK; p125FAK)
  Species: M. musculus (mouse)
  Insert size (bp): 3159
  GenBank ID: NM_007982.2
  Entrez Gene: Ptk2 (a.k.a. FADK 1, FAK, FRNK, Fadk, p125FAK)
  Tag / fusion protein: EGFP (N terminal on backbone)
  Cloning method: Restriction Enzyme; 5′ cloning site BamHI (not destroyed); 3′ cloning site BamHI (not destroyed)
  Sequencing primers: 5′ CAGCCCTCACTCCTTCTCTAG; 3′ AAAATTAGTCAGCCATGGGG
Terms and licenses: Academic/Nonprofit Terms; Industry Terms: Not Available to Industry
How to cite: pMXs-puro-EGFP-FAK was a gift from Noboru Mizushima (Addgene plasmid # 38194 ; http://n2t.net/addgene:38194 ; RRID:Addgene_38194)
