[The description below was written by a language model from this plasmid's Addgene catalogue record and pLannotate feature annotations shown in this document.]
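Description:
pMXs-puro-EGFP-FAK is a Moloney murine leukemia virus (MMLV)-based retroviral expression plasmid built on the pMXs-puro backbone, designed for stable delivery of a fluorescently tagged focal adhesion kinase into mammalian cells. In bacteria it is maintained as a high-copy plasmid through a ColE1/pUC-type origin and is selected with ampicillin via the β-lactamase gene and its native promoter.

The retroviral transfer unit is bounded by MMLV long terminal repeats. Downstream of the 5′ LTR lie the Ψ packaging signal, a truncated gag segment lacking its start codon (which extends the packaging signal), and a pol-derived region carrying the splice acceptor site. Together these allow the genomic RNA to be encapsidated when the plasmid is introduced into a packaging cell line that supplies the viral proteins in trans. No separate internal promoter is annotated upstream of the fusion gene, so its expression presumably depends on LTR-driven transcription. The payload is EGFP fused in frame to the N-terminus of mouse Ptk2 (FAK, p125FAK). The roughly 3.2 kb FAK coding sequence was inserted at a BamHI site retained on both sides. Behind the fusion, an SV40 enhancer/early promoter drives puromycin N-acetyltransferase, so transduced cells can be selected with puromycin. The 3′ LTR region is annotated as a short ΔU3-like fragment adjoining a fuller MMLV LTR. A small lacI fragment in the backbone appears to be a cloning remnant.

The construct suits generating stable cell populations expressing EGFP-FAK for localization imaging or for pull-down through the tag. It was deposited with a study of FIP200, a ULK-interacting protein required for autophagosome formation, though the record does not state the plasmid's specific role in that work.
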