Features (pLannotate 1.2.2; 14 found; start..end, strand, type, name):
      1..417     +  CDS            gag (truncated): truncated Moloney murine leukemia virus (MMLV) gag gene lacking the start codon
    427..801     +  misc_feature   pol region: Moloney murine leukemia virus (MMLV) pol region containing the splice acceptor site
    818..1534    +  CDS            EGFP: EGFP is a basic (constitutively fluorescent) green fluorescent protein published in 1996, derived from Aequorea victoria. It is reported to be a rapidly-maturing weak dimer with moderate acid sensitivity.
   1565..4720    +  CDS            Ptk2: FAK1_MOUSE - Also known as Fadk, Fak, Fak1, Kiaa4203. Experimental evidence at protein level: Swiss-Prot protein existence level 1. [Isoform 9]: Does not contain a kinase domain and inhibits PTK2/FAK1 phosphorylation and signaling. Its enhanced expression can attenuate the nuclear accumulation of LPXN and limit its ability to enhance serum response factor (SRF)-dependent gene transcription (By similarity). From Mus musculus (Mouse).
   4768..5097    +  promoter       SV40 promoter: SV40 enhancer and early promoter
   5107..5706    +  CDS            PuroR: puromycin N-acetyltransferase; pac from Streptomyces alboniger; confers resistance to puromycin
   5811..5932    +  LTR            3' LTR (ΔU3) (fragment): self-inactivating 3' long terminal repeat (LTR) from Moloney murine leukemia virus
   5933..6402    +  LTR            LTR: long terminal repeat from Moloney murine leukemia virus
   6468..6520    -  CDS            lacI (fragment): lac repressor; lacI; The lac repressor binds to the lac operator to inhibit transcription in E. coli. This inhibition can be relieved by adding lactose or isopropyl-β-D-thiogalactopyranoside (IPTG).
   6703..7291    -  rep_origin     ori: high-copy-number ColE1/pMB1/pBR322/pUC origin of replication
   7455..8315    -  CDS            AmpR: β-lactamase; bla; confers resistance to ampicillin, carbenicillin, and related antibiotics
   8316..8420    -  promoter       AmpR promoter: bla
   8450..9043    +  LTR            LTR: long terminal repeat from Moloney murine leukemia virus
   9106..9463    +  misc_feature   MMLV Ψ: packaging signal of Moloney murine leukemia virus (MMLV)
>Addgene plasmid #38194 | pMXs-puro-EGFP-FAK | addgene full sequence | sequence record 315033 | Addgene NGS Result
GGCCAGACTGTTACCACTCCCTTAAGTTTGACCTTAGGTCACTGGAAAGATGTCGAGCGGATCGCTCACA
ACCAGTCGGTAGATGTCAAGAAGAGACGTTGGGTTACCTTCTGCTCTGCAGAATGGCCAACCTTTAACGT
CGGATGGCCGCGAGACGGCACCTTTAACCGAGACCTCATCACCCAGGTTAAGATCAAGGTCTTTTCACCT
GGCCCGCATGGACACCCAGACCAGGTCCCCTACATCGTGACCTGGGAAGCCTTGGCTTTTGACCCCCCTC
CCTGGGTCAAGCCCTTTGTACACCCTAAGCCTCCGCCTCCTCTTCCTCCATCCGCCCCGTCTCTCCCCCT
TGAACCTCCTCGTTCGACCCCGCCTCGATCCTCCCTTTATCCAGCCCTCACTCCTTCTCTAGGCGCCCCC
ATATGGCCATATGAGATCTTATATGGGGCACCCCCGCCCCTTGTAAACTTCCCTGACCCTGACATGACAA
GAGTTACTAACAGCCCCTCTCTCCAAGCTCACTTACAGGCTCTCTACTTAGTCCAGCACGAAGTCTGGAG
ACCTCTGGCGGCAGCCTACCAAGAACAACTGGACCGACCGGTGGTACCTCACCCTTACCGAGTCGGCGAC
ACAGTGTGGGTCCGCCGACACCAGACTAAGAACCTAGAACCTCGCTGGAAAGGACCTTACACAGTCCTGC
TGACCACCCCCACCGCCCTCAAAGTAGACGGCATCGCAGCTTGGATACACGCCGCCCACGTGAAGGCTGC
CGACCCCGGGGGTGGACCATCCTCTAGACTGCCGGATCATCGATACCATGGTGAGCAAGGGCGAGGAGCT
GTTCACCGGGGTGGTGCCCATCCTGGTCGAGCTGGACGGCGACGTAAACGGCCACAAGTTCAGCGTGTCC
GGCGAGGGCGAGGGCGATGCCACCTACGGCAAGCTGACCCTGAAGTTCATCTGCACCACCGGCAAGCTGC
CCGTGCCCTGGCCCACCCTCGTGACCACCCTGACCTACGGCGTGCAGTGCTTCAGCCGCTACCCCGACCA
CATGAAGCAGCACGACTTCTTCAAGTCCGCCATGCCCGAAGGCTACGTCCAGGAGCGCACCATCTTCTTC
AAGGACGACGGCAACTACAAGACCCGCGCCGAGGTGAAGTTCGAGGGCGACACCCTGGTGAACCGCATCG
AGCTGAAGGGCATCGACTTCAAGGAGGACGGCAACATCCTGGGGCACAAGCTGGAGTACAACTACAACAG
CCACAACGTCTATATCATGGCCGACAAGCAGAAGAACGGCATCAAGGTGAACTTCAAGATCCGCCACAAC
ATCGAGGACGGCAGCGTGCAGCTCGCCGACCACTACCAGCAGAACACCCCCATCGGCGACGGCCCCGTGC
TGCTGCCCGACAACCACTACCTGAGCACCCAGTCCGCCCTGAGCAAAGACCCCAACGAGAAGCGCGATCA
CATGGTCCTGCTGGAGTTCGTGACCGCCGCCGGGATCACTCTCGGCATGGACGAGCTGTACAAGATCGAT
GAATTCACTAGTGTTAACGGATCCATGGCAGCTGCTTATCTTGACCCAAACTTGAATCACACACCAAGTT
CGAGTACTAAGACTCACCTGGGTACTGGCATGGAACGGTCCCCTGGTGCAATGGAACGAGTATTAAAGGT
CTTTCATCATTTTGAAAGCAGTAGTGAGCCAACCACCTGGGCCAGTATTATCAGGCATGGAGATGCTACT
GATGTCAGGGGCATCATTCAGAAGATAGTGGACAGTCACAAAGTAAAGCACGTGGCCTGCTATGGATTTC
GCCTCAGTCACCTGCGATCGGAGGAGGTGCACTGGCTGCACGTGGACATGGGTGTCTCCAGTGTGAGGGA
GAAATATGAACTCGCCCACCCACCAGAGGAGTGGAAATATGAGTTGAGAATTCGTTACTTGCCAAAAGGA
TTTCTAAACCAGTTTACTGAAGATAAGCCAACATTGAATTTCTTCTATCAACAGGTGAAGAGTGACTACA
TGCAAGAAATAGCTGATCAAGTAGACCAAGAAATAGCTTTGAAGTTGGGTTGTTTGGAAATTAGGCGATC
CTATTGGGAGATGAGGGGTAATGCCCTAGAGAAGAAGTCCAACTATGAAGTATTAGAAAAAGATGTTGGT
TTAAAGCGATTTTTTCCTAAGAGTTTACTGGATTCTGTCAAGGCCAAAACACTAAGAAAGCTGATCCAGC
AAACATTCAGGCAGTTTGCCAACCTTAATAGAGAAGAAAGCATCCTGAAATTCTTTGAGATTCTTTCTCC
TGTGTACAGATTTGACAAAGAGTGCTTCAAGTGTGCCCTTGGGTCAAGTTGGATCATTTCTGTGGAATTG
GCAATCGGCCCAGAAGAAGGGATCAGTTACCTGACAGACAAAGGCTGCAATCCCACACACCTAGCAGACT
TTAACCAAGTGCAGACCATCCAGTACTCAAACAGTGAAGACAAAGACAGGAAAGGAATGCTACAACTCAA
AATCGCTGGTGCTCCTGAGCCTCTGACCGTGACGGCACCATCCCTAACCATTGCCGAGAACATGGCCGAC
CTGATTGATGGATACTGCCGGCTGGTGAATGGAGCCACACAATCTTTCATCATCAGACCCCAGAAAGAAG
GTGAACGGGCGTTGCCATCAATACCAAAGTTGGCCAACAGTGAAAAGCAAGGCATGCGGACACATGCAGT
CTCTGTGTCAGAGACAGATGACTATGCAGAGATCATCGATGAGGAAGACACATACACCATGCCCTCGACC
AGGGATTATGAGATTCAGAGAGAAAGAATAGAACTTGGACGCTGTATTGGAGAAGGTCAGTTTGGAGATG
TACATCAAGGCGTGTACCTGAGCCCAGAGAATCCAGCTTTGGCTGTTGCAATCAAAACATGTAAAAACTG
TACTTCGGACAGCGTGAGAGAGAAGTTCCTTCAAGAAGCCTTAACAATGCGTCAGTTTGACCATCCTCAC
ATCGTGAAGCTGATTGGAGTCATTACAGAGAACCCTGTCTGGATAATCATGGAGTTGTGCACACTTGGAG
AGCTGAGGTCATTTTTGCAAGTAAGAAAATACAGCTTGGACCTGGCATCTTTGATATTATATGCCTATCA
GCTTAGTACAGCACTCGCGTATCTGGAGAGCAAAAGATTTGTTCACAGGGACATTGCTGCTCGGAATGTT
CTGGTGTCTTCAAATGATTGTGTAAAATTGGGAGACTTTGGATTATCTCGATATATGGAAGACAGTACTT
ACTATAAAGCTTCCAAAGGAAAATTACCTATTAAATGGATGGCTCCAGAGTCAATCAATTTTCGACGTTT
TACCTCAGCTAGTGACGTGTGGATGTTTGGTGTGTGTATGTGGGAGATACTGATGCATGGCGTGAAGCCT
TTTCAAGGAGTGAAGAACAATGATGTGATCGGTCGAATTGAAAATGGGGAAAGATTACCAATGCCTCCAA
ATTGTCCTCCCACCCTCTACAGCCTTATGACGAAATGTTGGGCCTATGACCCCAGCAGGCGGCCCAGGTT
TACTGAACTAAAAGCTCAGCTCAGCACAATCCTGGAGGAGGAGAAGGTGCAGCAAGAAGAACGGATGAGG
ATGGAATCCAGAAGACAGGCTACCGTGTCCTGGGACTCTGGAGGGTCTGATGAAGCACCACCCAAGCCCA
GCAGACCTGGTTATCCTAGCCCGAGATCCAGTGAAGGATTTTATCCCAGCCCACAGCACATGGTCCAGAC
CAATCACTACCAGGTCTCTGGCTACCCGGGTTCCCATGGAATCCCAGCCATGGCTGGCAGCATTTACCAA
GGTCAGGCATCTCTTCTGGACCAGACAGAATTGTGGAATCACAGACCTCAGGAGATGTCCATGTGGCAGC
CCAGTGTGGAGGATTCGGCAGCTTTGGACCTTCGAGGGATGGGACAGGTGCTTCCCCCTCACCTGATGGA
AGAGCGGCTAATCCGACAGCAGCAGGAAATGGAAGAAGACCAGCGCTGGCTGGAGAAGGAAGAGCGATTC
CTGAAACCTGATGTGAGGCTCTCTCGAGGCAGCATCGACAGGGAAGACGGGAGTTTTCAGGGTCCGACTG
GAAACCAACACATCTATCAGCCTGTGGGGAAGCCAGATCCTGCAGCTCCACCAAAGAAACCTCCTCGCCC
TGGAGCACCTGGCCACCTAAGCAACCTGTCCAGCATCAGCAGCCCTGCAGACAGCTACAATGAGGGTGTC
AAGCTTCAGCCCCAGGAAATCAGCCCCCCTCCCACTGCCAACCTTGACCGGTCCAATGACAAGGTATATG
AAAATGTGACAGGCCTAGTGAAGGCTGTCATCGAGATGTCCAGCAAAATCCAGCCAGCTCCTCCAGAAGA
GTACGTCCCTATGGTGAAGGAAGTTGGCCTGGCCCTGCGGACCTTACTAGCCACGGTGGATGAGACCATT
CCTGCTCTTCCAGCCAGCACTCATCGAGAGATCGAGATGGCACAGAAGCTGCTGAACTCCGACTTAGGCG
AGCTCATCAGCAAGATGAAGCTGGCGCAGCAGTACGTCATGACCAGCCTGCAGCAGGAGTATAAGAAGCA
GATGCTGACAGCTGCTCACGCCCTGGCTGTGGATGCCAAGAACCTACTTGATGTTATTGATCAAGCAAGA
CTGAAAATGCTAGGGCAGACACGGCCACACTGAGGATCCCTCGAGCGGCCGCCAGCACAGTGGTCGACCT
GTGGAATGTGTGTCAGTTAGGGTGTGGAAAGTCCCCAGGCTCCCCAGCAGGCAGAAGTATGCAAAGCATG
CATCTCAATTAGTCAGCAACCAGGTGTGGAAAGTCCCCAGGCTCCCCAGCAGGCAGAAGTATGCAAAGCA
TGCATCTCAATTAGTCAGCAACCATAGTCCCGCCCCTAACTCCGCCCATCCCGCCCCTAACTCCGCCCAG
TTCCGCCCATTCTCCGCCCCATGGCTGACTAATTTTTTTTATTTATGCAGAGGCCGAGGCCGCCTCGGCC
TCTGAGCTATTCCAGAAGTAGTGAGGAGGCTTTTTTGGAGGCCTAGGCTTTTGCAAAAAGCTTACCATGA
CCGAGTACAAGCCCACGGTGCGCCTCGCCACCCGCGACGACGTCCCCAGGGCCGTACGCACCCTCGCCGC
CGCGTTCGCCGACTACCCCGCCACGCGCCACACCGTCGATCCGGACCGCCACATCGAGCGGGTCACCGAG
CTGCAAGAACTCTTCCTCACGCGCGTCGGGCTCGACATCGGCAAGGTGTGGGTCGCGGACGACGGCGCCG
CGGTGGCGGTCTGGACCACGCCGGAGAGCGTCGAAGCGGGGGCGGTGTTCGCCGAGATCGGCCCGCGCAT
GGCCGAGTTGAGCGGTTCCCGGCTGGCCGCGCAGCAACAGATGGAAGGCCTCCTGGCGCCGCACCGGCCC
AAGGAGCCCGCGTGGTTCCTGGCCACCGTCGGCGTCTCGCCCGACCACCAGGGCAAGGGTCTGGGCAGCG
CCGTCGTGCTCCCCGGAGTGGAGGCGGCCGAGCGCGCCGGGGTGCCCGCCTTCCTGGAGACCTCCGCGCC
CCGCAACCTCCCCTTCTACGAGCGGCTCGGCTTCACCGTCACCGCCGACGTCGAGGTGCCCGAAGGACCG
CGCACCTGGTGCATGACCCGCAAGCCCGGTGCCTGACGCCCGCCCCACGACCCGCAGCGCCCGACCGAAA
GGAGCGCACGACCCCATGCATCGTCGACGATAAAATAAAAGATTTTATTTAGTCTCCAGAAAAAGGGGGG
AATGAAAGACCCCACCTGTAGGTTTGGCAAGCTAGCTTAAGTAACGCCATTTTGCAAGGCATGGAAAAAT
ACATAACTGAGAATAGAGAAGTTCAGATCAAGGTCAGGAACAGATGGAACAGCTGAATATGGGCCAAACA
GGATATCTGTGGTAAGCAGTTCCTGCCCCGGCTCAGGGCCAAGAACAGATGGAACAGCTGAATATGGGCC
AAACAGGATATCTGTGGTAAGCAGTTCCTGCCCCGGCTCAGGGCCAAGAACAGATGGTCCCCAGATGCGG
TCCAGCCCTCAGCAGTTTCTAGAGAACCATCAGATGTTTCCAGGGTGCCCCAAGGACCTGAAATGACCCT
GTGCCTTATTTGAACTAACCAATCAGTTCGCTTCTCGCTTCTGTTCGCGCGCTTCTGCTCCCCGAGCTCA
ATAAAAGAGCCCACAACCCCTCACTCGGGGCGCCAGTCCTCCGATTGACTGAGTCGCCCGGGTACCCGTG
TATCCAATAAACCCTCTTGCAGTTGCATCCGACTTGTGGTCTCGCTGTTCCTTGGGAGGGTCTCCTCTGA
GTGATTGACTACCCGTCAGCGGGGGTCTTTCACATGCAGCATGTATCAAAATTAATTTGGTTTTTTTTCT
TAAGTATTTACATTAAATGGCCATAGTTGCATTAATGAATCGGCCAACGCGCGGGGAGAGGCGGTTTGCG
TATTGGGCGCTCTTCCGCTTCCTCGCTCACTGACTCGCTGCGCTCGGTCGTTCGGCTGCGGCGAGCGGTA
TCAGCTCACTCAAAGGCGGTAATACGGTTATCCACAGAATCAGGGGATAACGCAGGAAAGAACATGTGAG
CAAAAGGCCAGCAAAAGGCCAGGAACCGTAAAAAGGCCGCGTTGCTGGCGTTTTTCCATAGGCTCCGCCC
CCCTGACGAGCATCACAAAAATCGACGCTCAAGTCAGAGGTGGCGAAACCCGACAGGACTATAAAGATAC
CAGGCGTTTCCCCCTGGAAGCTCCCTCGTGCGCTCTCCTGTTCCGACCCTGCCGCTTACCGGATACCTGT
CCGCCTTTCTCCCTTCGGGAAGCGTGGCGCTTTCTCATAGCTCACGCTGTAGGTATCTCAGTTCGGTGTA
GGTCGTTCGCTCCAAGCTGGGCTGTGTGCACGAACCCCCCGTTCAGCCCGACCGCTGCGCCTTATCCGGT
AACTATCGTCTTGAGTCCAACCCGGTAAGACACGACTTATCGCCACTGGCAGCAGCCACTGGTAACAGGA
TTAGCAGAGCGAGGTATGTAGGCGGTGCTACAGAGTTCTTGAAGTGGTGGCCTAACTACGGCTACACTAG
AAGAACAGTATTTGGTATCTGCGCTCTGCTGAAGCCAGTTACCTTCGGAAAAAGAGTTGGTAGCTCTTGA
TCCGGCAAACAAACCACCGCTGGTAGCGGTGGTTTTTTTGTTTGCAAGCAGCAGATTACGCGCAGAAAAA
AAGGATCTCAAGAAGATCCTTTGATCTTTTCTACGGGGTCTGACGCTCAGTGGAACGAAAACTCACGTTA
AGGGATTTTGGTCATGAGATTATCAAAAAGGATCTTCACCTAGATCCTTTTGCGGCCGGCCGCAAATCAA
TCTAAAGTATATATGAGTAAACTTGGTCTGACAGTTACCAATGCTTAATCAGTGAGGCACCTATCTCAGC
GATCTGTCTATTTCGTTCATCCATAGTTGCCTGACTCCCCGTCGTGTAGATAACTACGATACGGGAGGGC
TTACCATCTGGCCCCAGTGCTGCAATGATACCGCGAGACCCACGCTCACCGGCTCCAGATTTATCAGCAA
TAAACCAGCCAGCCGGAAGGGCCGAGCGCAGAAGTGGTCCTGCAACTTTATCCGCCTCCATCCAGTCTAT
TAATTGTTGCCGGGAAGCTAGAGTAAGTAGTTCGCCAGTTAATAGTTTGCGCAACGTTGTTGCCATTGCT
ACAGGCATCGTGGTGTCACGCTCGTCGTTTGGTATGGCTTCATTCAGCTCCGGTTCCCAACGATCAAGGC
GAGTTACATGATCCCCCATGTTGTGCAAAAAAGCGGTTAGCTCCTTCGGTCCTCCGATCGTTGTCAGAAG
TAAGTTGGCCGCAGTGTTATCACTCATGGTTATGGCAGCACTGCATAATTCTCTTACTGTCATGCCATCC
GTAAGATGCTTTTCTGTGACTGGTGAGTACTCAACCAAGTCATTCTGAGAATAGTGTATGCGGCGACCGA
GTTGCTCTTGCCCGGCGTCAATACGGGATAATACCGCGCCACATAGCAGAACTTTAAAAGTGCTCATCAT
TGGAAAACGTTCTTCGGGGCGAAAACTCTCAAGGATCTTACCGCTGTTGAGATCCAGTTCGATGTAACCC
ACTCGTGCACCCAACTGATCTTCAGCATCTTTTACTTTCACCAGCGTTTCTGGGTGAGCAAAAACAGGAA
GGCAAAATGCCGCAAAAAAGGGAATAAGGGCGACACGGAAATGTTGAATACTCATACTCTTCCTTTTTCA
ATATTATTGAAGCATTTATCAGGGTTATTGTCTCATGAGCGGATACATATTTGAATGTATTTAGAAAAAT
AAACAAATAGGGGTTCCGCGCACATTTCCCCGAAAAGTGCCACCTGCATAATGAAAGACCCCACCTGTAG
GTTTGGCAAGCTAGCTTAAGTAACGCCATTTTGCAAGGCATGGAAAAATACATAACTGAGAATAGAAAAG
TTCAGATCAAGGTCAGGAACAGATGGAACAGCTGAATATGGGCCAAACAGGATATCTGTGGTAAGCAGTT
CCTGCCCCGGCTCAGGGCCAAGAACAGATGGAACAGCTGAATATGGGCCAAACAGGATATCTGTGGTAAG
CAGTTCCTGCCCCGGCTCAGGGCCAAGAACAGATGGTCCCCAGATGCGGTCCAGCCCTCAGCAGTTTCTA
GAGAACCATCAGATGTTTCCAGGGTGCCCCAAGGACCTGAAATGACCCTGTGCCTTATTTGAACTAACCA
ATCAGTTCGCTTCTCGCTTCTGTTCGCGCGCTTCTGCTCCCCGAGCTCAATAAAAGAGCCCACAACCCCT
CACTCGGCGCGCCAGTCCTCCGATTGACTGAGTCGCCCGGGTACCCGTGTATCCAATAAACCCTCTTGCA
GTTGCATCCGACTTGTGGTCTCGCTGTTCCTTGGGAGGGTCTCCTCTGAGTGATTGACTACCCGTCAGCG
GGGGTCTTTCATTTGGGGGCTCGTCCGGGATCGGGAGACCCCTGCCCAGGGACCACCGACCCACCACCGG
GAGGTAAGCTGGCCAGCAACTTATCTGTGTCTGTCCGATTGTCTAGTGTCTATGACTGATTTTATGCGCC
TGCGTCGGTACTAGTTAGCTAACTAGCTCTGTATCTGGCGGACCCGTGGTGGAACTGACGAGTTCGGAAC
ACCCGGCCGCAACCCTGGGAGACGTCCCAGGGACTTCGGGGGCCGTTTTTGTGGCCCGACCTGAGTCCAA
AAATCCCGATCGTTTTGGACTCTTTGGTGCACCCCCCTTAGAGGAGGGATATGTGGTTCTGGTAGGAGAC
GAGAACCTAAAACAGTTCCCGCCTCCGTCTGAATTTTTGCTTTCGGTTTGGGACCGAAGCCGCGCCGCGC
GTCTTGTCTGCTGCAGCATCGTTCTGTGTTGTCTCTGTCTGACTGTGTTTCTGTATTTGTCTGAAAATAT
GGGCCCG
